>Addgene plasmid #228664 | ZIKV isolate PRVABC59 NS3 helicase domain | addgene full sequence | sequence record 461605 | Addgene NGS Result
CCGGCCACGATGCGTCCGGCGTAGAGGATCGAGATCTCGATCCCGCGAAATTAATACGACTCACTATAGG
GGAATTGTGAGCGGATAACAATTCCCCTCTAGAAATAATTTTGTTTAACTTTAAGAAGGAGATATACATA
TGCACCATCACCACCATCACTCATCGATGTCTCCCATTTTGGGTTATTGGAAGATAAAGGGGTTAGTACA
ACCGACCAGATTACTGTTAGAGTACCTTGAAGAGAAGTATGAAGAGCATTTATATGAGCGCGACGAAGGC
GATAAGTGGCGCAACAAGAAATTTGAGTTAGGCCTCGAGTTTCCGAACCTTCCTTATTATATCGACGGGG
ACGTAAAGTTGACGCAATCTATGGCAATAATTCGGTATATAGCAGACAAGCATAACATGTTGGGTGGCTG
CCCCAAAGAGCGTGCCGAGATCTCCATGTTAGAAGGAGCCGTCCTGGACATTCGCTATGGTGTGTCGCGC
ATTGCCTACTCAAAAGATTTCGAGACTTTAAAAGTTGACTTTCTGAGCAAGCTGCCGGAGATGCTTAAGA
TGTTCGAAGATCGGCTGTGTCACAAGACGTACCTCAACGGTGACCACGTTACCCACCCAGACTTTATGCT
TTACGATGCGCTGGACGTTGTGCTTTACATGGACCCGATGTGTCTGGACGCGTTTCCGAAGTTGGTATGT
TTCAAGAAGCGGATTGAGGCTATTCCCCAAATAGACAAATACCTTAAGAGTAGTAAGTACATCGCGTGGC
CACTTCAAGGTTGGCAAGCTACCTTCGGCGGCGGCGACCATCCCCCAAAGTCGGGCGGCGGCAGCGAGAA
CCTGTACTTCCAATCC
[1305 nt withheld, positions 857-2161]
TAATGACTCGAGCACCCGTCGACAAGCTTGCGGCCGCACTCGAGCACCACCACCACCACCACTGAGATCC
GGCTGCTAACAAAGCCCGAAAGGAAGCTGAGTTGGCTGCTGCCACCGCTGAGCAATAACTAGCATAACCC
CTTGGGGCCTCTAAACGGGTCTTGAGGGGTTTTTTGCTGAAAGGAGGAACTATATCCGGATTGGCGAATG
GG
[124 nt withheld, positions 2374-2497]
C
[91 nt withheld, positions 2499-2589]
A
[49 nt withheld, positions 2591-2639]
CCTTTGACGTTGGAGTCCACGTTCTTT
[37 nt withheld, positions 2667-2703]
ACCCTATCTCGGTCTATTCTTTTGATTTATAAGGGATTTTGCCGATTTCGGCCTATTGGTTAAAAAATGA
GCTGATTTAACAAAAATTTAACGCGAATTTTAACAAAATATTAACGCTTACAATTTAGGTGGCACTTTTC
GGGGAAATGTGCGCGGAACCCCTATTTGTTTATTTTTCTAAATACATTCAAATATGTATCCGCTCATGAA
TTAATTCTTAGAAAAACTCATCGAGCATCAAATGAAACTGCAATTTATTCATATCAGGATTATCAATACC
ATATTTTTGAAAAAGCCGTTTCTGTAATGAAGGAGAAAACTCACCGAGGCAGTTCCATAGGATGGCAAGA
TCCTGGTATCGGTCTGCGATTCCGACTCGTCCAACATCAATACAACCTATTAATTTCCCCTCGTCAAAAA
TAAGGTTATCAAGTGAGAAATCACCATGAGTGACGACTGAATCCGGTGAGAATGGCAAAAGTTTATGCAT
TTCTTTCCAGACTTGTTCAACAGGCCAGCCATTACGCTCGTCATCAAAATCACTCGCATCAACCAAACCG
TTATTCATTCGTGATTGCGCCTGAGCGAGACGAAATACGCGATCGCTGTTAAAAGGACAATTACAAACAG
GAATCGAATGCAACCGGCGCAGGAACACTGCCAGCGCATCAACAATATTTTCACCTGAATCAGGATATTC
TTCTAATACCTGGAATGCTGTTTTCCCGGGGATCGCAGTGGTGAGTAACCATGCATCATCAGGAGTACGG
ATAAAATGCTTGATGGTCGGAAGAGGCATAAATTCCGTCAGCCAGTTTAGTCTGACCATCTCATCTGTAA
CATCATTGGCAACGCTACCTTTGCCATGTTTCAGAAACAACTCTGGCGCATCGGGCTTCCCATACAATCG
ATAGATTGTCGCACCTGATTGCCCGACATTATCGCGAGCCCATTTATACCCATATAAATCAGCATCCATG
TTGGAATTTAATCGCGGCCTAGAGCAAGACGTTTCCCGTTGAATATGGCTCATAACACCCCTTGTATTAC
TGTTTATGTAAGCAGACAGTTTTATTGTTCATGACCAAAATCCCTTAACGTGAGTTTTCGTTCCACTGAG
CGTCAGACCCCGTAGAAAAGATCAAAGGATCTTCTTGAGATCCTTTTTTTCTGCGCGTAATCTGCTGCTT
GCAAACAAAAAAACCACCGCTACCAGCGGTGGTTTGTTTGCCGGATCAAGAGCTACCAACTCTTTTTCCG
AAGGTAACTGGCTTCAGCAGAGCGCAGATACCAAATACTGTCCTTCTAGTGTAGCCGTAGTTAGGCCACC
ACTTCAAGAACTCTGTAGCACCGCCTACATACCTCGCTCTGCTAATCCTGTTACCAGTGGCTGCTGCCAG
TGGCGATAAGTCGTGTCTTACCGGGTTGGACTCAAGACGATAGTTACCGGATAAGGCGCAGCGGTCGGGC
TGAACGGGGGGTTCGTGCACACAGCCCAGCTTGGAGCGAACGACCTACACCGAACTGAGATACCTACAGC
GTGAGCTATGAGAAAGCGCCACGCTTCCCGAAGGGAGAAAGGCGGACAGGTATCCGGTAAGCGGCAGGGT
CGGAACAGGAGAGCGCACGAGGGAGCTTCCAGGGGGAAACGCCTGGTATCTTTATAGTCCTGTCGGGTTT
CGCCACCTCTGACTTGAGCGTCGATTTTTGTGATGCTCGTCAGGGGGGCGGAGCCTATGGAAAAACGCCA
GCAACGCGGCCTTTTTACGGTTCCTGGCCTTTTGCTGGCCTTTTGCTCACATGTTCTTTCCTGCGTTATC
CCCTGATTCTGTGGATAACCGTATTACCGCCTTTGAGTGAGCTGATACCGCTCGCCGCAGCCGAACGACC
GAGCGCAGCGAGTCAGTGAGCGAGGAAGCGGAAGAGCGCCTGATGCGGTATTTTCTCCTTACGCATCTGT
GCGGTATTTCACACCGCAATGGTGCACTCTCAGTACAATCTGCTCTGATGCCGCATAGTTAAGCCAGTAT
ACACTCCGCTATCGCTACGTGACTGGGTCATGGCTGCGCCCCGACACCCGCCAACACCCGCTGACGCGCC
CTGACGGGCTTGTCTGCTCCCGGCATCCGCTTACAGACAAGCTGTGACCGTCTCCGGGAGCTGCATGTGT
CAGAGGTTTTCACCGTCATCACCGAAACGCGCGAGGCAGCTGCGGTAAAGCTCATCAGCGTGGTCGTGAA
GCGATTCACAGATGTCTGCCTGTTCATCCGCGTCCAGCTCGTTGAGTTTCTCCAGAAGCGTTAATGTCTG
GCTTCTGATAAAGCGGGCCATGTTAAGGGCGGTTTTTTCCTGTTTGGTCACTGATGCCTCCGTGTAAGGG
GGATTTCTGTTCATGGGGGTAATGATACCGATGAAACGAGAGAGGATGCTCACGATACGGGTTACTGATG
ATGAACATGCCCGGTTACTGGAACGTTGTGAGGGTAAACAACTGGCGGTATGGATGCGGCGGGACCAGAG
AAAAATCACTCAGGGTCAATGCCAGCGCTTCGTTAATACAGATGTAGGTGTTCCACAGGGTAGCCAGCAG
CATCCTGCGATGCAGATCCGGAACATAATGGTGCAGGGCGCTGACTTCCGCGTTTCCAGACTTTACGAAA
CACGGAAACCGAAGACCATTCATGTTGTTGCTCAGGTCGCAGACGTTTTGCAGCAGCAGTCGCTTCACGT
TCGCTCGCGTATCGGTGATTCATTCTGCTAACCAGTAAGGCAACCCCGCCAGCCTAGCCGGGTCCTCAAC
GACAGGAGCACGATCATGCGCACCCGTGGGGCCGCCATGCCGGCGATAATGGCCTGCTTCTCGCCGAAAC
GTTTGGTGGCGGGACCAGTGACGAAGGCTTGAGCGAGGGCGTGCAAGATTCCGAATACCGCAAGCGACAG
GCCGATCATCGTCGCGCTCCAGCGAAAGTGGTCCTCGCCGAAAATGACCCAGAGCGCTGCCGGCACCTGT
CCTACGAGTTGCATGATAAAGAAGACAGTCATAAGTGCGGCGACGATAGTCATGCCCCGCGCCCACCGGA
AGGAGCTGACTGGGTTGAAGGCTCTCAAGGGCATCGGTCGAGATCCCGGTGCCTAATGAGTGAGCTAACT
TACATTAATTGCGTTGCGCTCACTGCCCGCTTTCCAGTCGGGAAACCTGTCGTGCCAGCTGCATTAATGA
ATCGGCCAACGCGCGGGGAGAGGCGGTTTGCGTATTGGGCGCCAGGGTGGTTTTTCTTTTCACCAGTGAG
ACGGGCAACAGCTGATTGCCCTTCACCGCCTGGCCCTGAGAGAGTTGCAGCAAGCGGTCCACGCTGGTTT
GCCCCAGCAGGCGAAAATCCTGTTTGATGGTGGTTAACGGCGGGATATAACATGAGCTGTCTTCGGTATC
GTCGTATCCCACTACCGAGATATCCGCACCAACGCGCAGCCCGGACTCGGTAATGGCGCGCATTGCGCCC
AGCGCCATCTGATCGTTGGCAACCAGCATCGCAGTGGGAACGATGCCCTCATTCAGCATTTGCATGGTTT
GTTGAAAACCGGACATGGCACTCCAGTCGCCTTCCCGTTCCGCTATCGGCTGAATTTGATTGCGAGTGAG
ATATTTATGCCAGCCAGCCAGACGCAGACGCGCCGAGACAGAACTTAATGGGCCCGCTAACAGCGCGATT
TGCTGGTGACCCAATGCGACCAGATGCTCCACGCCCAGTCGCGTACCGTCTTCATGGGAGAAAATAATAC
TGTTGATGGGTGTCTGGTCAGAGACATCAAGAAATAACGCCGGAACATTAGTGCAGGCAGCTTCCACAGC
AATGGCATCCTGGTCATCCAGCGGATAGTTAATGATCAGCCCACTGACGCGTTGCGCGAGAAGATTGTGC
ACCGCCGCTTTACAGGCTTCGACGCCGCTTCGTTCTACCATCGACACCACCACGCTGGCACCCAGTTGAT
CGGCGCGAGATTTAATCGCCGCGACAATTTGCGACGGCGCGTGCAGGGCCAGACTGGAGGTGGCAACGCC
AATCAGCAACGACTGTTTGCCCGCCAGTTGTTGTGCCACGCGGTTGGGAATGTAATTCAGCTCCGCCATC
GCCGCTTCCACTTTTTCCCGCGTTTTCGCAGAAACGTGGCTGGCCTGGTTCACCACGCGGGAAACGGTCT
GATAAGAGACACCGGCATACTCTGCGACATCGTATAACGTTACTGGTTTCACATTCACCACCCTGAATTG
ACTCTCTTCCGGGCGCTATCATGCCATACCGCGAAAGGTTTTGCGCCATTCGATGGTGTCCGGGATCTCG
ACGCTCTCCCTTATGCGACTCCTGCATTAGGAAGCAGCCCAGTAGTAGGTTGAGGCCGTTGAGCACCGCC
GCCGCAAGGAATGGTGCATGCAAGGAGATGGCGCCCAACAGTCCCCCGGCCACGGGGCCTGCCACCATAC
CCACGCCGAAACAAGCGCTCATGAGCCCGAAGTGGCGAGCCCGATCTTCCCCATCGGTGATGTCGGCGAT
ATAGGCGCCAGCAACCGCACCTGTGGCGCCGGTGATG
Features (pLannotate 1.2.2; 20 found; start..end, strand, type, name):
     52..70      +  promoter       T7 promoter: promoter for bacteriophage T7 RNA polymerase
     71..95      +  protein_bind   lac operator: The lac repressor binds to the lac operator to inhibit transcription in E. coli. This inhibition can be relieved by adding lactose or isopropyl-β-D-thiogalactopyranoside (IPTG). lac repressor encoded by lacI
    110..132     +  RBS            RBS: efficient ribosome binding site from bacteriophage T7 gene 10 (Olins and Rangwala, 1989)
    167..820     +  CDS            GST26_SCHJA: Experimental evidence at protein level: Swiss-Prot protein existence level 1. GST isoenzymes appear to play a central role in the parasite detoxification system. Other functions are also suspected including a role in increasing the solubility of haematin in the parasite gut. From Schistosoma japonicum (Blood fluke).
    857..2161    +  CDS            POLG_DEN2T (fragment) (sequence withheld): Experimental evidence at protein level: Swiss-Prot protein existence level 1. [Serine protease NS3]: Displays three enzymatic activities: serine protease, NTPase and RNA helicase. NS3 serine protease, in association with NS2B, performs its autocleavage and cleaves the polyprotein at dibasic sites in the cytoplasm: C-prM, NS2A-NS2B, NS2B- NS3, NS3-NS4A, NS4A-2K and NS4B-NS5. NS3 RNA helicase binds RNA and unwinds dsRNA in the 3' to 5' direction. From Dengue virus type 2 (strain Tonga/EKB194/1974) (DENV-2).
   2206..2223    +  CDS            9xHis (fragment): 9xHis affinity tag
   2233..2282    +  CDS            SET1 (fragment): solubility-enhancement tag derived from T7 phage gene 10B
   2290..2337    +  terminator     T7 terminator: transcription terminator for bacteriophage T7 RNA polymerase
   2374..2802    +  rep_origin     f1 ori (sequence partly withheld): f1 bacteriophage origin of replication; arrow indicates direction of (+) strand synthesis
   2855..2912    +  promoter       AmpR promoter (fragment): bla
   2921..3736    -  CDS            KanR: aminoglycoside phosphotransferase; aph(3')-Ia; confers resistance to kanamycin in bacteria or G418 (Geneticin®) in eukaryotes
   3858..4446    +  rep_origin     ori: high-copy-number ColE1/pMB1/pBR322/pUC origin of replication
   4632..4771    -  misc_feature   bom: basis of mobility region from pBR322
   4873..5064    -  CDS            rop: Rop protein, which maintains plasmids at low copy number; rop
   5081..5461    +  CDS            YPB1_ECOLX: Protein predicted: Swiss-Prot protein existence level 4. From Escherichia coli.
   5533..5824    -  CDS            TcR (fragment): tetracycline efflux protein; tet; confers resistance to tetracycline
   5839..5860    -  protein_bind   CAP binding site: CAP binding activates transcription in the presence of cAMP. E. coli catabolite activator protein
   5873..6955    -  CDS            lacI: lac repressor; lacI; The lac repressor binds to the lac operator to inhibit transcription in E. coli. This inhibition can be relieved by adding lactose or isopropyl-β-D-thiogalactopyranoside (IPTG).
   6956..7033    -  promoter       lacI promoter: lacI
   7041..30      -  CDS            TcR (fragment) (across the origin): tetracycline efflux protein; tet; confers resistance to tetracycline
