[The description below was written by a language model from this plasmid's Addgene catalogue record and pLannotate feature annotations shown in this document.]
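Description:
ZIKV isolate PRVABC59 NS3 helicase domain is a bacterial expression plasmid built on the pNIC-6HIS-GST-TEV-GG backbone, a pET-style vector designed for Golden Gate insertion of coding sequences. The sequenced plasmid is 7,290 nt and carries a kanamycin resistance gene (aminoglycoside phosphotransferase) for selection, a ColE1/pMB1-type origin with the neighbouring bom and rop elements, and an f1 phage origin. The catalogue lists it as high copy, although rop normally moderates copy number in this origin family. Short tetracycline-resistance fragments in the annotation are non-functional remnants of the pBR322 lineage.

Expression is driven by a T7 promoter placed directly upstream of a lac operator and the T7 gene 10 ribosome binding site, with a plasmid-borne lacI gene supplying repressor. Transcription therefore depends on a host providing T7 RNA polymerase and is inducible with IPTG; a T7 terminator closes the unit. The open reading frame encodes an N-terminal His tag, Schistosoma japonicum glutathione S-transferase and a TEV protease cleavage site, followed by the helicase domain of Zika virus NS3. The annotation tool labelled this roughly 1.3 kb region by homology to the dengue virus 2 polyprotein, which reflects flavivirus NS3 conservation rather than a dengue insert. The catalogued insert size of 2,028 bp appears to correspond to the tag-plus-helicase fusion rather than the viral segment alone. A His-tag fragment and a T7 gene 10B-derived fragment annotated downstream of the insert are probably backbone remnants, and the record does not indicate whether they are translated.

The dual His/GST tags allow affinity purification and can aid solubility, and TEV cleavage releases the helicase. The stated purpose is bacterial production of the Zika NS3 helicase.
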