Addgene plasmid #228664: ZIKV isolate PRVABC59 NS3 helicase domain
Purpose: Bacterial expression of the Zika virus NS3 helicase
Depositing lab: ASAP Discovery & Frank von Delft. Depositing organization: University of Oxford.
Backbone
  Vector backbone: pNIC-6HIS-GST-TEV-GG
  Backbone manufacturer: Centre for Medicines Discovery
  Vector type: Bacterial Expression
Growth in bacteria
  Bacterial resistance: Kanamycin, 50 μg/mL
  Growth temperature: 37°C
  Growth strain: DH5alpha
  Copy number: High Copy
Gene/Insert
  Gene/Insert name: Zika virus NS3 helicase
  Species: Zika virus
  Insert size (bp): 2028
  GenBank ID: AWH65849.1
  Tag / fusion protein: His-GST-TEV (N terminal on insert)
  Cloning method: Golden Gate
Terms and licenses: Academic/Nonprofit Terms; Industry Terms: Not Available to Industry
How to cite: ZIKV isolate PRVABC59 NS3 helicase domain was a gift from ASAP Discovery & Frank von Delft (Addgene plasmid # 228664 ; http://n2t.net/addgene:228664 ; RRID:Addgene_228664)
