>Addgene plasmid #228664 | ZIKV isolate PRVABC59 NS3 helicase domain | depositor partial sequence | sequence record 449325 | Coding region for expression
ATGCACCATCACCACCATCACTCATCGATGTCTCCCATTTTGGGTTATTGGAAGATAAAGGGGTTAGTAC
AACCGACCAGATTACTGTTAGAGTACCTTGAAGAGAAGTATGAAGAGCATTTATATGAGCGCGACGAAGG
CGATAAGTGGCGCAACAAGAAATTTGAGTTAGGCCTCGAGTTTCCGAACCTTCCTTATTATATCGACGGG
GACGTAAAGTTGACGCAATCTATGGCAATAATTCGGTATATAGCAGACAAGCATAACATGTTGGGTGGCT
GCCCCAAAGAGCGTGCCGAGATCTCCATGTTAGAAGGAGCCGTCCTGGACATTCGCTATGGTGTGTCGCG
CATTGCCTACTCAAAAGATTTCGAGACTTTAAAAGTTGACTTTCTGAGCAAGCTGCCGGAGATGCTTAAG
ATGTTCGAAGATCGGCTGTGTCACAAGACGTACCTCAACGGTGACCACGTTACCCACCCAGACTTTATGC
TTTACGATGCGCTGGACGTTGTGCTTTACATGGACCCGATGTGTCTGGACGCGTTTCCGAAGTTGGTATG
TTTCAAGAAGCGGATTGAGGCTATTCCCCAAATAGACAAATACCTTAAGAGTAGTAAGTACATCGCGTGG
CCACTTCAAGGTTGGCAAGCTACCTTCGGCGGCGGCGACCATCCCCCAAAGTCGGGCGGCGGCAGCGAGA
ACCTGTACTTCCAATCC
[1305 nt withheld, positions 718-2022]
TAATGA
